>Addgene plasmid #91442 | pHH0103_ARHGAP9-1/1 | addgene full sequence | sequence record 192304 | Addgene NGS Result
ATAGGCGTATCACGAGGCCCTTTCGTCTTCAAGAATTCCCGACACCATCGAATGGTGCAAAACCTTTCGC
GGTATGGCATGATAGCGCCCGGAAGAGAGTCAATTCAGGGTGGTGAATGTGAAACCAGTAACGTTATACG
ATGTCGCAGAGTATGCCGGTGTCTCTTATCAGACCGTTTCCCGCGTGGTGAACCAGGCCAGCCACGTTTC
TGCGAAAACGCGGGAAAAAGTGGAAGCGGCGATGGCGGAGCTGAATTACATTCCCAACCGCGTGGCACAA
CAACTGGCGGGCAAACAGTCGTTGCTGATTGGCGTTGCCACCTCCAGTCTGGCCCTGCACGCGCCGTCGC
AAATTGTCGCGGCGATTAAATCTCGCGCCGATCAACTGGGTGCCAGCGTGGTGGTGTCGATGGTAGAACG
AAGCGGCGTCGAAGCCTGTAAAGCGGCGGTGCACAATCTTCTCGCGCAACGCGTCAGTGGGCTGATCATT
AACTATCCGCTGGATGACCAGGATGCCATTGCTGTGGAAGCTGCCTGCACTAATGTTCCGGCGTTATTTC
TTGATGTCTCTGACCAGACACCCATCAACAGTATTATTTTCTCCCATGAAGACGGTACGCGACTGGGCGT
GGAGCATCTGGTCGCATTGGGTCACCAGCAAATCGCGCTGTTAGCGGGCCCATTAAGTTCTGTCTCGGCG
CGTCTGCGTCTGGCTGGCTGGCATAAATATCTCACTCGCAATCAAATTCAGCCGATAGCGGAACGGGAAG
GCGACTGGAGTGCCATGTCCGGTTTTCAACAAACCATGCAAATGCTGAATGAGGGCATCGTTCCCACTGC
GATGCTGGTTGCCAACGATCAGATGGCGCTGGGCGCAATGCGCGCCATTACCGAGTCCGGGCTGCGCGTT
GGTGCGGATATCTCGGTAGTGGGATACGACGATACCGAAGACAGCTCATGTTATATCCCGCCGTTAACCA
CCATCAAACAGGATTTTCGCCTGCTGGGGCAAACCAGCGTGGACCGCTTGCTGCAACTCTCTCAGGGCCA
GGCGGTGAAGGGCAATCAGCTGTTGCCCGTCTCACTGGTGAAAAGAAAAACCACCCTGGCGCCCAATACG
CAAACCGCCTCTCCCCGCGCGTTGGCCGATTCATTAATGCAGCTGGCACGACAGGTTTCCCGACTGGAAA
GCGGGCAGTGAGCGCAACGCAATTAATGTAAGTTAGCTCACTCATTAGGCACAATTCTCATGTTTGACAG
CTTATCATCGACTGCACGGTGCACCAATGCTTCTGGCGTCAGGCAGCCATCGGAAGCTGTGGTATGGCTG
TGCAGGTCGTAAATCACTGCATAATTCGTGTCGCTCAAGGCGCACTCCCGTTCTGGATAATGTTTTTTGC
GCCGACATCATAACGGTTCTGGCAAATATTCTGAAATGAGCTGTTGACAATTAATCATCGGCTCGTATAA
TGTGTGGAATTGTGAGCGGATAACAATTTCACACAGGAAACAGCCAGTCCGTTTAGGTGTTTTCACGAGC
ACTTCACCAACAAGGACCATAGATTATGAAAATCGAAGAACACCATCACCATCACCATTCCAGCGGTAAG
CTTATGTCCCCTATACTAGGTTATTGGAAAATTAAGGGCCTTGTGCAACCCACTCGACTTCTTTTGGAAT
ATCTTGAAGAAAAATATGAAGAGCATTTGTATGAGCGCGATGAAGGTGATAAATGGCGAAACAAAAAGTT
TGAATTGGGTTTGGAGTTTCCCAATCTTCCTTATTATATTGATGGTGATGTTAAATTAACACAGTCTATG
GCCATCATACGTTATATAGCTGACAAGCACAACATGTTGGGTGGTTGTCCAAAAGAGCGTGCAGAGATTT
CAATGCTTGAAGGAGCGGTTTTGGATATTAGATACGGTGTTTCGAGAATTGCATATAGTAAAGACTTTGA
AACTCTCAAAGTTGATTTTCTTAGCAAGCTACCTGAAATGCTGAAAATGTTCGAAGATCGTTTATGTCAT
AAAACATATTTAAATGGTGATCATGTAACCCATCCTGACTTCATGTTGTATGACGCTCTTGATGTTGTTT
TATACATGGACCCAATGTGCCTGGATGCGTTCCCAAAATTAGTTTGTTTTAAAAAACGTATTGAAGCTAT
CCCACAAATTGATAAGTACTTGAAATCCAGCAAGTATATAGCATGGCCTTTGCAGGGCTGGCAAGCCACG
TTTGGTGGTGGCGACCATCCTCCAAAATCGGATCTGGAAGTTCTGTTCCAGGGGCCCCTGTCCAGCGGTC
TGGTTCCGCGTGGTTCCGGTACCGCGGCCCAGCCGGCCATGGCCCAGGGCGCGCTGTCTCAACTGTGCGC
ACTGTATGCCTTTACCTATACCGGTGCCGATGGTCAACAAGTTTCTCTGGCCGAAGGTGATCGTTTTCTG
CTGCTGCGTAAAACCAATTCTGATTGGTGGCTGGCACGTCGTTTAGAAGCACCATCTACCTCCCGTCCAA
TCTTTGTTCCAGCCGCCTATATGATTGAAGAATCCGCGGCCGCATA
[142 nt withheld, positions 2567-2708]
C
[98 nt withheld, positions 2710-2807]
AGTTTGTACTGGTGACGAAACTCAGTGTCTAGCTAGAGTGGC
[149 nt withheld, positions 2850-2998]
T
[41 nt withheld, positions 3000-3040]
T
[62 nt withheld, positions 3042-3103]
A
[35 nt withheld, positions 3105-3139]
CCTCCCTCAATCGGTTGAATGTCGCCCTTTTGTCTTTGGCGCTGGTAAACCATATGAA
[86 nt withheld, positions 3198-3283]
T
[54 nt withheld, positions 3285-3338]
CTAGCGCCGCCCTATACCTTGTCTGCCTCCCCGCGTTGCGTCGCGGTGCATGGAGCCGGGCCACCTCGAC
CTGAATGGAAGCCGGCGGCACCTCGCTAACGGATTCACCACTCCAAGAATTGGAGCCAATCAATTCTTGC
GGAGAACTGTGAATGCGCAAACCAACCCTTGGCAGAACATATCCATCGCGTCCGCCATCTCCAGCAGCCG
CACGCGGCGCATCTCGGGCAGCGTTGGGTCCTGGCCACGGGTGCGCATGATCGTGCTCCTGTCGTTGAGG
ACCCGGCTAGGCTGGCGGGGTTGCCTTACTGGTTAGCAGAATGAATCACCGATACGCGAGCGAACGTGAA
GCGACTGCTGCTGCAAAACGTCTGCGACCTGAGCAACAACATGAATGGTCTTCGGTTTCCGTGTTTCGTA
AAGTCTGGAAACGCGGAAGTCAGCGCCCTGCACCATTATGTTCCGGATCTGCATCGCAGGATGCTGCTGG
CTACCCTGTGGAACACCTACATCTGTATTAACGAAGCGCTGGCATTGACCCTGAGTGATTTTTCTCTGGT
CCCGCCGCATCCATACCGCCAGTTGTTTACCCTCACAACGTTCCAGTAACCGGGCATGTTCATCATCAGT
AACCCGTATCGTGAGCATCCTCTCTCGTTTCATCGGTATCATTACCCCCATGAACAGAAATCCCCCTTAC
ACGGAGGCATCAGTGACCAAACAGGAAAAAACCGCCCTTAACATGGCCCGCTTTATCAGAAGCCAGACAT
TAACGCTTCTGGAGAAACTCAACGAGCTGGACGCGGATGAACAGGCAGACATCTGTGAATCGCTTCACGA
CCACGCTGATGAGCTTTACCGCAGGATCCGCGAAATTGTAAGCGTTAATATTTTGTTAAAATTCGCGTTA
AATTTTTGTTAAATCAGCTCATTTTTTAACCAATAGGCCGAAATCGGCAAAATCCCTTATAAATCAAAAG
AATAGACCGAGATAGGGT
[37 nt withheld, positions 4337-4373]
AAAGAACGTGGACTCCAACGTCAAAGG
[49 nt withheld, positions 4401-4449]
T
[91 nt withheld, positions 4451-4541]
G
[124 nt withheld, positions 4543-4666]
CGCGGATCCTGCCTCGCGCGTTTCGGTGATGACGGTGAAAACCTCTGACACATGCAGCTCCCGGAGACGG
TCACAGCTTGTCTGTAAGCGGATGCCGGGAGCAGACAAGCCCGTCAGGGCGCGTCAGCGGGTGTTGGCGG
GTGTCGGGGCGCAGCCATGACCCAGTCACGTAGCGATAGCGGAGTGTATACTGGCTTAACTATGCGGCAT
CAGAGCAGATTGTACTGAGAGTGCACCATATGCGGTGTGAAATACCGCACAGATGCGTAAGGAGAAAATA
CCGCATCAGGCGCTCTTCCGCTTCCTCGCTCACTGACTCGCTGCGCTCGGTCGTTCGGCTGCGGCGAGCG
GTATCAGCTCACTCAAAGGCGGTAATACGGTTATCCACAGAATCAGGGGATAACGCAGGAAAGAACATGT
GAGCAAAAGGCCAGCAAAAGGCCAGGAACCGTAAAAAGGCCGCGTTGCTGGCGTTTTTCCATAGGCTCCG
CCCCCCTGACGAGCATCACAAAAATCGACGCTCAAGTCAGAGGTGGCGAAACCCGACAGGACTATAAAGA
TACCAGGGTTTCCCCCTGGAAGCTCCCTCGTGCGCTCTCCTGTTCCGACCCTGCCGCTTACCGGATACCT
GTCCGCCTTTCTCCCTTCGGGAAGCGTGGCGCTTTCTCATAGCTCACGCTGTAGGTATCTCAGTTCGGTG
TAGGTCGTTCGCTCCAAGCTGGGCTGTGTGCACGAACCCCCCGTTCAGCCCGACCGCTGCGCCTTATCCG
GTAACTATCGTCTTGAGTCCAACCCGGTAAGACACGACTTATCGCCACTGGCAGCAGCCACTGGTAACAG
GATTAGCAGAGCGAGGTATGTAGGCGGTGCTACAGAGTTCTTGAAGTGGTGGCCTAACTACGGCTACACT
AGAAGGACAGTATTTGGTATCTGCGCTCTGCTGAAGCCAGTTACCTTCGGAAAAAGAGTTGGTAGCTCTT
GATCCGGCAAACAAACCACCGCTGGTAGCGGTGGTTTTTTTGTTTGCAAGCAGCAGATTACGCGCAGAAA
AAAAGGATCTCAAGAAGATCCTTTGATCTTTTCTACGGGGTCTGACGCTCAGTGGAACGAAAACTCACGT
TAAGGGATTTTGGTCATGAGATTATCAAAAAGGATCTTCACCTAGATCCTTTTAAATTAAAAATGAAGTT
TTAAATCAATCTAAAGTATATATGAGTAAACTTGGTCTGACAGTTACCAATGCTTAATCAGTGAGGCACC
TATCTCAGCGATCTGTCTATTTCGTTCATCCATAGTTGCCTGACTCCCCGTCGTGTAGATAACTACGATA
CGGGAGGGCTTACCATCTGGCCCCAGTGCTGCAATGATACCGCGAGACCCACGCTCACCGGCTCCAGATT
TATCAGCAATAAACCAGCCAGCCGGAAGGGCCGAGCGCAGAAGTGGTCCTGCAACTTTATCCGCCTCCAT
CCAGTCTATTAATTGTTGCCGGGAAGCTAGAGTAAGTAGTTCGCCAGTTAATAGTTTGCGCAACGTTGTT
GCCATTGCTGCAGGCATCGTGGTGTCACGCTCGTCGTTTGGTATGGCTTCATTCAGCTCCGGTTCCCAAC
GATCAAGGCGAGTTACATGATCCCCCATATTGTGCAAAAAAGCGGTTAGCTCCTTCGGTCCTCCGATCGT
TGTCAGAAGTAAGTTGGCCGCAGTGTTATCACTCATGGTTATGGCAGCACTGCATAATTCTCTTACTGTC
ATGCCATCCGTAAGATGCTTTTCTGTGACTGGTGAGTACTCAACCAAGTCATTCTGAGAATAGTGTATGC
GGCGACCGAGTTGCTCTTGCCCGGCGTCAACACGGGATAATACCGCGCCACATAGCAGAACTTTAAAAGT
GCTCATCATTGGAAAACGTTCTTCGGGGCGAAAACTCTCAAGGATCTTACCGCTGTTGAGATCCAGTTCG
ATGTAACCCACTCGTGCACCCAACTGATCTTCAGCATCTTTTACTTTCACCAGCGTTTCTGGGTGAGCAA
AAACAGGAAGGCAAAATGCCGCAAAAAAGGGAATAAGGGCGACACGGAAATGTTGAATACTCATACTCTT
CCTTTTTCAATATTATTGAAGCATTTATCAGGGTTATTGTCTCATGAGCGGATACATATTTGAATGTATT
TAGAAAAATAAACAAATAGGGGTTCCGCGCACATTTCCCCGAAAAGTGCCACCTGACGTCTAAGAAACCA
TTATTATCATGACATTAACCTATAAAA
Features (pLannotate 1.2.2; 21 found; start..end, strand, type, name):
     41..118     +  promoter       lacIq promoter: lacI (mutant); In the lacIq allele, a single base change in the promoter boosts expression of the lacI gene about 10-fold.
    119..1201    +  CDS            lacI: lac repressor; lacI; The lac repressor binds to the lac operator to inhibit transcription in E. coli. This inhibition can be relieved by adding lactose or isopropyl-β-D-thiogalactopyranoside (IPTG).
   1214..1235    +  protein_bind   CAP binding site: CAP binding activates transcription in the presence of cAMP. E. coli catabolite activator protein
   1254..1271    +  promoter       tet promoter (fragment): E. coli promoter for tetracycline efflux protein gene
   1444..1472    +  promoter       tac promoter: strong E. coli promoter; hybrid between the trp and lac UV5 promoters
   1480..1496    +  protein_bind   lac operator: The lac repressor binds to the lac operator to inhibit transcription in E. coli. This inhibition can be relieved by adding lactose or isopropyl-β-D-thiogalactopyranoside (IPTG). lac repressor encoded by lacI
   1581..1598    +  CDS            6xHis: 6xHis affinity tag
   1614..2267    +  CDS            GST26_SCHJA: Experimental evidence at protein level: Swiss-Prot protein existence level 1. GST isoenzymes appear to play a central role in the parasite detoxification system. Other functions are also suspected including a role in increasing the solubility of haematin in the parasite gut. From Schistosoma japonicum (Blood fluke).
   2367..2555    +  CDS            ARHGAP9 (fragment): RHG09_HUMAN - Experimental evidence at protein level: Swiss-Prot protein existence level 1. GTPase activator for the Rho-type GTPases by converting them to an inactive GDP-bound state. Has a substantial GAP activity toward CDC42 and RAC1 and less toward RHOA. Has a role in regulating adhesion of hematopoietic cells to the extracellular matrix. Binds phosphoinositides, and has the highest affinity for phosphatidylinositol 3,4,5-trisphosphate, followed by phosphatidylinositol 3,4-bisphosphate and phosphatidylinositol 4,5- bisphosphate. From Homo sapiens (Human).
   2571..2618    +  terminator     fd terminator (sequence withheld): central terminator from bacteriophage fd (Otsuka and Kunisawa, 1982)
   2623..2835    +  CDS            M13 gene III (fragment) (sequence partly withheld): pIII; III; minor coat protein
   2850..3320    +  CDS            M13 gene III (fragment) (sequence partly withheld): pIII; III; minor coat protein
   3342..3412    +  CDS            TcR (fragment): tetracycline efflux protein; tet; confers resistance to tetracycline
   3654..4034    -  CDS            YPB1_ECOLX: Protein predicted: Swiss-Prot protein existence level 4. From Escherichia coli.
   4051..4202    +  CDS            rop (fragment): Rop protein, which maintains plasmids at low copy number; rop
   4238..4666    -  rep_origin     f1 ori (sequence partly withheld): f1 bacteriophage origin of replication; arrow indicates direction of (+) strand synthesis
   4675..4714    +  CDS            rop (fragment): Rop protein, which maintains plasmids at low copy number; rop
   4816..4956    +  misc_feature   bom: basis of mobility region from pBR322
   5142..5729    -  rep_origin     ori: high-copy-number ColE1/pMB1/pBR322/pUC origin of replication
   5903..6760    -  CDS            bla: BLAT_ECOLX - Experimental evidence at protein level: Swiss-Prot protein existence level 1. TEM-type are the most prevalent beta-lactamases in enterobacteria; they hydrolyze the beta-lactam bond in susceptible beta-lactam antibiotics, thus conferring resistance to penicillins and cephalosporins. TEM-3 and TEM-4 are capable of hydrolyzing cefotaxime and ceftazidime. TEM-5 is capable of hydrolyzing ceftazidime. TEM-6 is capable of hydrolyzing ceftazidime and aztreonam. TEM-8/CAZ-2, TEM- 16/CAZ-7 and TEM-24/CAZ-6 are markedly active against ceftazidime. IRT- 4 shows resistance to beta-lactamase in
   6761..6865    -  promoter       AmpR promoter: bla
