[The description below was written by a language model from this plasmid's Addgene catalogue record and pLannotate feature annotations shown in this document.]
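Description:
pHH0103_ARHGAP9-1/1 is a bacterial expression plasmid of about 6.9 kb, built on the pHH0103 backbone for producing and purifying a human SH3 domain from ARHGAP9, a Rho-family GTPase-activating protein. The "1/1" label presumably marks this as the only SH3 domain of the protein, though the record does not explain the naming. The plasmid replicates in E. coli through a ColE1/pBR322-type origin with an adjacent bom region and is selected with ampicillin via the bla gene and its native promoter. It is catalogued as low copy. The rop sequence is annotated only as two fragments, interrupted by an f1 phage origin that would in principle allow single-stranded DNA production.

The expression cassette is driven by the tac promoter with a downstream lac operator. A plasmid-borne lacI gene under the lacIq promoter supplies abundant repressor, so transcription stays off until it is induced with IPTG. The annotated coding parts run in order from a 6xHis tag to Schistosoma japonicum glutathione S-transferase and then the ARHGAP9 fragment. The insert is listed as 242 bp and was cloned between SfiI and NotI sites. This layout indicates an N-terminal His-GST fusion that can be captured on either nickel or glutathione resin, although the reading frame and linker details are not given in the record.

A bacteriophage fd terminator follows the insert. Beyond it lie fragments of M13 gene III, along with partial tetracycline-resistance and tet promoter sequences. These appear to be remnants of a phagemid/pBR322-derived ancestor and not functional parts of the cassette. The associated study surveyed binding specificities across the human SH3 domain family, which fits the use of this purified domain in binding and structural work.
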