Addgene plasmid #91442: pHH0103_ARHGAP9-1/1
Purpose: Protein expression and purification of human SH3 domain construct ARHGAP9-1/1
Depositing lab: Sachdev Sidhu. Depositing organization: University of Toronto. Publication: Comprehensive Analysis of the Human SH3 Domain Family Reveals a Wide Variety of Non-canonical Specificities. Teyra J, Huang H, Jain S, Guan X, Dong A, Liu Y, Tempel W, Min J, Tong Y, Kim PM, Bader GD, Sidhu SS. Structure. 2017 Oct 3;25(10):1598-1610.e3. doi: 10.1016/j.str.2017.07.017. Epub 2017 Sep 7. PubMed 28890361.
Backbone
  Vector backbone: pHH0103
  Vector type: Bacterial Expression
Growth in bacteria
  Bacterial resistance: Ampicillin, 100 μg/mL
  Growth temperature: 37°C
  Growth strain: DH5alpha
  Copy number: Low Copy
Gene/Insert
  Gene/Insert name: ARHGAP9-1/1
  Species: H. sapiens (human)
  Insert size (bp): 242
  Entrez Gene: ARHGAP9 (a.k.a. 10C, FLJ16525, MGC1295, RGL1)
  Cloning method: Restriction Enzyme; 5′ cloning site Sfi1 (unknown if destroyed); 3′ cloning site Not1 (unknown if destroyed)
Terms and licenses: Academic/Nonprofit Terms; Industry Terms: Not Available to Industry
How to cite: pHH0103_ARHGAP9-1/1 was a gift from Sachdev Sidhu (Addgene plasmid # 91442 ; http://n2t.net/addgene:91442 ; RRID:Addgene_91442)
