>Addgene plasmid #91442 | pHH0103_ARHGAP9-1/1 | depositor partial sequence | sequence record 175930 | insert sequence
GGTACCGAATTCGGATCCGCGCGCTGTCTCAACTGTGCGCACTGTATGCCTTTACCTATACCGGTGCCGA
TGGTCAACAAGTTTCTCTGGCCGAAGGTGATCGTTTTCTGCTGCTGCGTAAAACCAATTCTGATTGGTGG
CTGGCACGTCGTTTAGAAGCACCATCTACCTCCCGTCCAATCTTTGTTCCAGCCGCCTATATGATTGAAG
AATCCGCGGCCGCTAGCTAAGTCGACGAGCTC
